>Addgene plasmid #17559 | Myc-Foxo1-WT 6KQ | addgene partial sequence | sequence record 69818 | CMV-F 5'-CGCAAATGGGCGGTAGGCGTG-3'
CTATATAAGCAGAGCTCGTTTAGTGAACCGTCAGAATTGCCATGGAGCAGAAGCTGATCAGCGAGGAGGA
CCTGAACGAATTCAGATCTGGTACCACGCGTATCGATAAGCTTGCATGCCTGCAGGTCGACTCTAGAGTC
ACCATGGCCGAGGCGCCCCAGGTGGTGGAGACCGACCCGGACTTCGAGCCGCTGCCCCGGCAGCGCTCCT
GTACCTGGCCGCTGCCCAGGCCGGAGTTTAACCAGTCCAACTCGACCACCTCCAGTCCGGCGCCGTCGGG
CGGCGCGGCCGCCAACCCCGACGCCGCGGCGAGCCTGGCCTCGGCGTCCGCTGTCAGCACCGACTTTATG
AGCAACCTGAGCCTGCTGGAGGAGAGTGAGGACTTCGCGCGGGCGCCAGGCTGCGTGGCCGTGGCGGCGG
CGGCTGCGGCCAGCAGGGGCCTGTGCGGGGACTTCCAGGGCCCCGAGGCGGGCTGCGTGCACCCAGCGCC
GCCACAGCCCCCACCGACCGGGCCGCTGTCGCAGCCCCCACCCGTGCCTCCCTCCGCTGCCGCCGCCGCG
GGGCCACTCGCGGGACAGCCGCGCAAGACCAGCTCGTCGCGCCGCAACGCGTGGGGCAACCTGTCGTACG
CCGACCTCATCACCAAGGCCATCGAGAGCTCAGCCGAGAAGAGGCTCACCCTGTCGCAGATCTACGAGTG
GATGGTGAAGAGCGTGCCCTACTTCAAGGATAAGGGCGACAGCAACAGCTCGGCGGGCTGGAAGAATTCA
ATTCGCCACAATCTGTCCCTTCACAGCA
