>Addgene plasmid #17559 | Myc-Foxo1-WT 6KQ | addgene partial sequence | sequence record 69823 | hGH-pA-R 5'-CCAGCTTGGTTCCCAATAGA-3'
AGGTTGTCTTCCCAACTTGCCCCTTGCTCCATACCACCCCCCTCCACCCCATAATATTATAGAAGGACAC
CTAGTCAGACAAAATGATGCAACTTAATTTTATTAGGACAAGGCTGGTGGGCACTGGAGTGGCAACTTCC
AGGGCCAGGAGAGGCACTGGGGAGGGGTCACAGGGATGCCACCCGGGATCCTCTAGAATTCAGCGGCCGC
TTTTTTTTTTTTTTTTTTTTTTTTTTTTTTTTTAATCTTGAAAACTATAAGGAGGGGTGAAGGGCATCTT
TGGACTGCTCCTCAGTTCCTGCTGTCAAACAATCTGAAGGACTTTTAAATGTAGCCTGCTCACTAACTCT
TAGCCTGACACCCAGCTGTGTGTTGTAGTCTTGACACTGTGTGGGAAGCTTTGGTTGGGCAACACATTAT
CAAAGTTAAAATCCAAGGTATCTCCATCCATGGGGTCATTCCGAATGATGGACTCCATGTCACAGTCCAA
GCGCTCAATAAACATGCCATCCAAGTCACTTGGGAGCTTCTCCTGGTGGAGGACACCCATCCTACCATAG
CCATTGCAGCTGCTCACCGAGGAGTAGCTGCCCAGGGCACTCATCTGCATGGGGTGGGACAGAGGCACTT
GTAAAGGTGTCTTCACGGGGGTCAAGCGGTTCATGGCAGATGTGTGAGGCATGGTGTTCACCACATGGGG
CAGGGTACGGCCGTTGACCGAAGCCGTTTGCTGTGCATGTCCAGGGTGGGTGTGGGAGCTGGGGTTCATC
ATTTTGTTATGAGATGCCTGGCTGCCATAC
