>Addgene plasmid #17559 | Myc-Foxo1-WT 6KQ | addgene partial sequence | sequence record 69828 | mFoxo1-F 5'-aaggccatcgagagctcag-3'
CCTGTCGCAGATCTACGAGTGGATGGTGAAGAGCGTGCCCTACTTCAAGGATAAGGGCGACAGCAACAGC
TCGGCGGGCTGGAAGAATTCAATTCGCCACAATCTGTCCCTTCACAGCAGGTTTATTCGAGTGCAGAATG
AAGGAACTGGAAAGAGTTCTTGGTGGATGCTCAATCCAGAGGGAGGCCAGAGCGGACAATCACCCCGGAG
AAGAGCTGCGTCCATGGACAACAACAGTCAATTTGCTCAGAGCCGAGGGCGGGCTGCTAAGAAACAAGCA
TCTCTCCAGTCTGGGCAAGAGGGTCCTGGAGACAGCCCTGGGTCTCAGTTTTCTCAGTGGCCTGCGAGTC
CTGGGTCCCACAGCAACGATGACTTTGATAACTGGAGTACATTTCGTCCTCGAACCAGCTCAAATGCTAG
TACCATCAGTGGGAGACTTTCTCCCATCATGACAGAGCAGGATGACCTGGGAGATGGGGACGTGCATTCC
CTGGTGTATCCACCCTCTGCTGCCAAGATGGCGTCTACGCTGCCCAGTCTGTCTGAAATCAGCAATCCAG
AAAACATGGAGAACCTTCTGGATAATCTCAACCTTCTCTCGTCCCCAACATCTTTAACTGTGTCCACCCA
GTCCTCGCCTGGCAGCATGATGCAGCAGACACCATGCTATTCGTTTGCACCGCCAAACACCAGTCTAAAT
TCACCCAGTCCAAACTACTCAAAGTACACATACGGCCAATCCAGCATGAGCCCTTTGCCCCAGATGCCTA
TGCAGACACTTCAGGACAGCAAATCAAGTTACGGAGGATTGAACCAGTATAACTGTGCCCCAGGACTCTT
GAAAGAGTTGTTGACTTCTGACTCTCCTCCCCACAATGACATTATGTCACCGGTTGATCCCGGAGTGGCC
CAACCCAACAGTCGGGTCCTGGGCCAAAATGTAATGATGGGCCCTAATTCGGTCATGCCA
