[The description below was written by a language model from this plasmid's Addgene catalogue record.]
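Description:
Myc-Foxo1-WT 6KQ is a mammalian expression plasmid built on the pCMV5 backbone (about 4.7 kb without insert) that carries a roughly 2.1 kb mouse Foxo1 (forkhead box O1, also known as Fkhr) coding sequence. Transcription in mammalian cells is driven by the CMV promoter. The listing of an hGH polyadenylation-region reverse sequencing primer is consistent with the human growth hormone terminator normally present in pCMV5. A Myc epitope supplied by the backbone is fused to the N terminus of the protein, allowing detection or immunoprecipitation with anti-Myc antibodies. The insert was cloned by restriction digestion into XbaI sites that remain intact on both sides, so it can be excised with a single enzyme. The plasmid is propagated in E. coli under ampicillin selection. The copy number is recorded as unknown, and no mammalian selection marker is listed, so the construct appears suited mainly to transient transfection.

The "6KQ" designation indicates a Foxo1 variant in which six lysines are replaced by glutamine, a substitution conventionally used to mimic constitutive lysine acetylation, on an otherwise wild-type ("WT") background. The record does not list which residues are changed. The depositor notes two additional differences, K219R and L619P, described as polymorphisms not thought to affect function. The associated publication concerns FoxO1 protecting pancreatic beta cells from failure through induction of NeuroD and MafA, so the construct is most plausibly used to examine how the acetylation state of FoxO1 influences its activity, localisation or stability in transfected cells, typically alongside wild-type or other mutant versions.
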