Addgene plasmid #17559: Myc-Foxo1-WT 6KQ
Depositing lab: Domenico Accili. Depositing organization: Columbia University. Publication: FoxO1 protects against pancreatic beta cell failure through NeuroD and MafA induction. Kitamura YI, Kitamura T, Kruse JP, Raum JC, Stein R, Gu W, Accili D. Cell Metab. 2005 Sep . 2(3):153-63. 10.1016/j.cmet.2005.08.004 PubMed 16154098.
Backbone
  Vector backbone: pCMV5
  Backbone size w/o insert (bp): 4700
  Vector type: Mammalian Expression
Growth in bacteria
  Bacterial resistance: Ampicillin, 100 μg/mL
  Growth temperature: 37°C
  Growth strain: DH5alpha
  Copy number: Unknown
Gene/Insert
  Gene/Insert name: Foxo1 6KQ (alt names: Foxo1; Fkhr; forkhead box O1)
  Species: M. musculus (mouse)
  Insert size (bp): 2100
  Entrez Gene: Foxo1 (a.k.a. Afxh, FKHR, Fkhr1, Foxo1a)
  Promoter: CMV
  Tag / fusion protein: Myc (N terminal on backbone)
  Cloning method: Restriction Enzyme; 5′ cloning site XbaI (not destroyed); 3′ cloning site XbaI (not destroyed)
  Sequencing primers: 5′ CMV-F; pCEP-F; 3′ hGH-pA-R (CCAGCTTGGTTCCCAATAGA)
Terms and licenses: Academic/Nonprofit Terms; Industry Terms: Not Available to Industry
Depositor comments: Plasmid has K219R and L619P polymorphisms, which are not thought to affect plasmid function.
How to cite: Myc-Foxo1-WT 6KQ was a gift from Domenico Accili (Addgene plasmid # 17559 ; http://n2t.net/addgene:17559 ; RRID:Addgene_17559)
